>Addgene plasmid #71154 | pSGE_530_S2-1-CGCG_dCP | depositor full sequence | sequence record 127081 | Full Sequence
GTCTGACAGTTACCAATGCTTAATCAGTGAGGCACCTATCTCAGCGATCTGTCTATTTCGTTCATCCATA
GTTGCCTGACTCCCCGTCGTGTAGATAACTACGATACGGGAGGGCTTACCATCTGGCCCCAGTGCTGCAA
TGATACCGCGAGACCCACGCTCACCGGCTCCAGATTTATCAGCAATAAACCAGCCAGCCGGAAGGGCCGA
GCGCAGAAGTGGTCCTGCAACTTTATCCGCCTCCATCCAGTCTATTAATTGTTGCCGGGAAGCTAGAGTA
AGTAGTTCGCCAGTTAATAGTTTGCGCAACGTTGTTGCCATTGCTACAGGCATCGTGGTGTCACGCTCGT
CGTTTGGTATGGCTTCATTCAGCTCCGGTTCCCAACGATCAAGGCGAGTTACATGATCCCCCATGTTGTG
CAAAAAAGCGGTTAGCTCCTTCGGTCCTCCGATCGTTGTCAGAAGTAAGTTGGCCGCAGTGTTATCACTC
ATGGTTATGGCAGCACTGCATAATTCTCTTACTGTCATGCCATCCGTAAGATGCTTTTCTGTGACTGGTG
AGTACTCAACCAAGTCATTCTGAGAATAGTGTATGCGGCGACCGAGTTGCTCTTGCCCGGCGTCAATACG
GGATAATACCGCGCCACATAGCAGAACTTTAAAAGTGCTCATCATTGGAAAACGTTCTTCGGGGCGAAAA
CTCTCAAGGATCTTACCGCTGTTGAGATCCAGTTCGATGTAACCCACTCGTGCACCCAACTGATCTTCAG
CATCTTTTACTTTCACCAGCGTTTCTGGGTGAGCAAAAACAGGAAGGCAAAATGCCGCAAAAAAGGGAAT
AAGGGCGACACGGAAATGTTGAATACTCATACTCTTCCTTTTTCAATATTATTGAAGCATTTATCAGGGT
TATTGTCTCATGAGCGGATACATATTTGAATGTATTTAGAAAAATAAACAAATAGGGGTTCCGCGCACAT
TTCCCCGAAAAGTGCCACCTG
[124 nt withheld, positions 1002-1125]
C
[91 nt withheld, positions 1127-1217]
A
[49 nt withheld, positions 1219-1267]
CCTTTGACGTTGGAGTCCACGTTCTTT
[37 nt withheld, positions 1295-1331]
ACCCTATCTCGGTCTATTCTTTTGATTTATAAGGGATTTTGCCGATTTCGGCCTATTGGTTAAAAAATGA
GCTGATTTAACAAAAATTTAACGCGAATTTTAACAAAATATTAACGCTTACAATTTGCCATTCGCCATTC
AGGCTGCGCAACTGTTGGGAAGGGCGATCGGTGCGGGCCTCTTCGCTATTACGCCAGCCCAAGCTACCAT
GATAAGTAAGTAATATTAAGGTACGGGAGGTACTTGGAGCGGCCGCAATAAAATATCTTTATTTTCATTA
CATCTGTGTGTTGGTTTTTTGTGTGAATCGATAGTACTAACATACGCTCTCCATCAAAACAAAACGAAAC
AAAACAAACTAGCAAAATAGGCTGTCCCCAGTGCAAGTGCAGGTGCCAGAACATTTCTCTATCGATAGGT
ACCACAAGTTTGTACAAAAAAGCAGGCTCCGAATTCGCCCTTTGCACAATTTCTGTGAAGTGACAGCCAC
TGAGAAATAGTGTCAAGTAGCTCTCGTCCGCTAATATCAATTTAGACGATATACATACGGCCAGATCTGG
CACGCAGTCTGCATTCCCAATGATGCGGGATGGATTTGGATTGTGGGGCGGAATCTCTAAGTGCGATAAG
ATGCGGAGAATTACTCGGAGGACAGTACTCCGTGGCTCCGTTTTGTTAAATATACTATGTGTGTATGTGC
GTAGTACAGCGACTTGTACGGAGTACATAAACATATGCATATCTGCGGTTTAGTTGTCGACATTATCTTT
TGTTCGTCGTTTGAAAAATGTGTGTAGTTGTTGGGGTACGGAGTACTGTCCTCCGAGATTGCCGGGCTAC
AGGGTGCTTTGAGTCTTTGTTTTTGGATTTCGTTTTCGATGTTTAGCTACGAAAGCCAAGCGTTGTGCTA
TTTTCGAATTTTGTATTTTATAACCCGGGCAAGGGCGAATTCGACCCAGCTTTCTTGTACAAAGTGGTAG
ATCTGCGATCGAGCTCGCCCGGGGATCGAGCGCAGCGGTATAAAAGGGCGCGGGGTGGCTGAGAGCATCA
GTTGTGAATGAATGTTCGAGCCGAGCAGACGTGCCGCTGCCTTCGTTAATATCCTTTGAATAAGCCAACT
TTGAATCACAAGACGCATACCAAACGGCATTCCGGTACTGTTGGTAAAGCCACCATGGAAGACGCCAAAA
ACATAAAGAAAGGCCCGGCGCCATTCTATCCGCTGGAAGATGGAACCGCTGGAGAGCAACTGCATAAGGC
TATGAAGAGATACGCCCTGGTTCCTGGAACAATTGCTTTTACAGATGCACATATCGAGGTGGACATCACT
TACGCTGAGTACTTCGAAATGTCCGTTCGGTTGGCAGAAGCTATGAAACGATATGGGCTGAATACAAATC
ACAGAATCGTCGTATGCAGTGAAAACTCTCTTCAATTCTTTATGCCGGTGTTGGGCGCGTTATTTATCGG
AGTTGCAGTTGCGCCCGCGAACGACATTTATAATGAACGTGAATTGCTCAACAGTATGGGCATTTCGCAG
CCTACCGTGGTGTTCGTTTCCAAAAAGGGGTTGCAAAAAATTTTGAACGTGCAAAAAAAGCTCCCAATCA
TCCAAAAAATTATTATCATGGATTCTAAAACGGATTACCAGGGATTTCAGTCGATGTACACGTTCGTCAC
ATCTCATCTACCTCCCGGTTTTAATGAATACGATTTTGTGCCAGAGTCCTTCGATAGGGACAAGACAATT
GCACTGATCATGAACTCCTCTGGATCTACTGGTCTGCCTAAAGGTGTCGCTCTGCCTCATAGAACTGCCT
GCGTGAGATTCTCGCATGCCAGAGATCCTATTTTTGGCAATCAAATCATTCCGGATACTGCGATTTTAAG
TGTTGTTCCATTCCATCACGGTTTTGGAATGTTTACTACACTCGGATATTTGATATGTGGATTTCGAGTC
GTCTTAATGTATAGATTTGAAGAAGAGCTGTTTCTGAGGAGCCTTCAGGATTACAAGATTCAAAGTGCGC
TGCTGGTGCCAACCCTATTCTCCTTCTTCGCCAAAAGCACTCTGATTGACAAATACGATTTATCTAATTT
ACACGAAATTGCTTCTGGTGGCGCTCCCCTCTCTAAGGAAGTCGGGGAAGCGGTTGCCAAGAGGTTCCAT
CTGCCAGGTATCAGGCAAGGATATGGGCTCACTGAGACTACATCAGCTATTCTGATTACACCCGAGGGGG
ATGATAAACCGGGCGCGGTCGGTAAAGTTGTTCCATTTTTTGAAGCGAAGGTTGTGGATCTGGATACCGG
GAAAACGCTGGGCGTTAATCAAAGAGGCGAACTGTGTGTGAGAGGTCCTATGATTATGTCCGGTTATGTA
AACAATCCGGAAGCGACCAACGCCTTGATTGACAAGGATGGATGGCTACATTCTGGAGACATAGCTTACT
GGGACGAAGACGAACACTTCTTCATCGTTGACCGCCTGAAGTCTCTGATTAAGTACAAAGGCTATCAGGT
GGCTCCCGCTGAATTGGAATCCATCTTGCTCCAACACCCCAACATCTTCGACGCAGGTGTCGCAGGTCTT
CCCGACGATGACGCCGGTGAACTTCCCGCCGCCGTTGTTGTTTTGGAGCACGGAAAGACGATGACGGAAA
AAGAGATCGTGGATTACGTCGCCAGTCAAGTAACAACCGCGAAAAAGTTGCGCGGAGGAGTTGTGTTTGT
GGACGAAGTACCGAAAGGTCTTACCGGAAAACTCGACGCAAGAAAAATCAGAGAGATCCTCATAAAGGCC
AAGAAGGGCGGAAAGATCGCCGTGTAATTCTAGAGTCGGGGCGGCCGGCCGCTTCGAGCAGACATGATAA
GATACATTGATGAGTTTGGACAAACCACAACTAGAATGCAGTGAAAAAAATGCTTTATTTGTGAAATTTG
TGATGCTATTGCTTTATTTGTAACCATTATAAGCTGCAATAAACAAGTTAACAACAACAATTGCATTCAT
TTTATGTTTCAGGTTCAGGGGGAGGTGTGGGAGGTTTTTTAAAGCAAGTAAAACCTCTACAAATGTGGTA
AAATCGATAAGGATCCGTCGACCGATGCCCTTGAGAGCCTTCAACCCAGTCAGCTCCTTCCGGTGGGCGC
GGGGCATGACTATCGTCGCCGCACTTATGACTGTCTTCTTTATCATGCAACTCGTAGGACAGGTGCCGGC
AGCGCTCTTCCGCTTCCTCGCTCACTGACTCGCTGCGCTCGGTCGTTCGGCTGCGGCGAGCGGTATCAGC
TCACTCAAAGGCGGTAATACGGTTATCCACAGAATCAGGGGATAACGCAGGAAAGAACATGTGAGCAAAA
GGCCAGCAAAAGGCCAGGAACCGTAAAAAGGCCGCGTTGCTGGCGTTTTTCCATAGGCTCCGCCCCCCTG
ACGAGCATCACAAAAATCGACGCTCAAGTCAGAGGTGGCGAAACCCGACAGGACTATAAAGATACCAGGC
GTTTCCCCCTGGAAGCTCCCTCGTGCGCTCTCCTGTTCCGACCCTGCCGCTTACCGGATACCTGTCCGCC
TTTCTCCCTTCGGGAAGCGTGGCGCTTTCTCATAGCTCACGCTGTAGGTATCTCAGTTCGGTGTAGGTCG
TTCGCTCCAAGCTGGGCTGTGTGCACGAACCCCCCGTTCAGCCCGACCGCTGCGCCTTATCCGGTAACTA
TCGTCTTGAGTCCAACCCGGTAAGACACGACTTATCGCCACTGGCAGCAGCCACTGGTAACAGGATTAGC
AGAGCGAGGTATGTAGGCGGTGCTACAGAGTTCTTGAAGTGGTGGCCTAACTACGGCTACACTAGAAGAA
CAGTATTTGGTATCTGCGCTCTGCTGAAGCCAGTTACCTTCGGAAAAAGAGTTGGTAGCTCTTGATCCGG
CAAACAAACCACCGCTGGTAGCGGTGGTTTTTTTGTTTGCAAGCAGCAGATTACGCGCAGAAAAAAAGGA
TCTCAAGAAGATCCTTTGATCTTTTCTACGGGGTCTGACGCTCAGTGGAACGAAAACTCACGTTAAGGGA
TTTTGGTCATGAGATTATCAAAAAGGATCTTCACCTAGATCCTTTTAAATTAAAAATGAAGTTTTAAATC
AATCTAAAGTATATATGAGTAAACTTG
Features (pLannotate 1.2.2; 15 found; start..end, strand, type, name):
     10..870     -  CDS            AmpR: β-lactamase; bla; confers resistance to ampicillin, carbenicillin, and related antibiotics
    871..975     -  promoter       AmpR promoter: bla
   1002..1430    +  rep_origin     f1 ori (sequence partly withheld): f1 bacteriophage origin of replication; arrow indicates direction of (+) strand synthesis
   1462..1529    -  CDS            lacZα (fragment): LacZα fragment of β-galactosidase; lacZ fragment
   1588..1636    +  polyA_signal   poly(A) signal: synthetic polyadenylation signal
   1650..1741    +  misc_feature   pause site: RNA polymerase II transcriptional pause signal from the human α2 globin gene
   1755..1779    +  protein_bind   attB1: mutant version of attB; recombination site for the Gateway® BP reaction BP Clonase™
   1975..1993    -  protein_bind   5X UAS (fragment): five tandem copies of the "ScaI site" 17-mer CGGAGTACTGTCCTCCG, an upstream activating sequence (UAS) that efficiently binds yeast Gal4 (Webster et al., 1988; Pfeiffer et al., 2010) GAL4
   2140..2158    +  protein_bind   5X UAS (fragment): five tandem copies of the "ScaI site" 17-mer CGGAGTACTGTCCTCCG, an upstream activating sequence (UAS) that efficiently binds yeast Gal4 (Webster et al., 1988; Pfeiffer et al., 2010) GAL4
   2285..2309    -  protein_bind   attB2: mutant version of attB; recombination site for the Gateway® BP reaction BP Clonase™
   2506..4158    +  CDS            luciferase: firefly luciferase; luc+; enhanced luc+ version of the luciferase gene
   4199..4320    -  polyA_signal   SV40 poly(A) signal: SV40 polyadenylation signal
   4343..4411    -  CDS            large T antigen (fragment): large T antigen from SV40 (simian virus 40)
   4427..4559    +  CDS            TcR (fragment): tetracycline efflux protein; tet; confers resistance to tetracycline
   4739..5327    -  rep_origin     ori: high-copy-number ColE1/pMB1/pBR322/pUC origin of replication
