[The description below was written by a language model from this plasmid's Addgene catalogue record, the feature table of its GenBank file and pLannotate feature annotations shown in this document.]
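Description:
pSGE_530_S2-1-CGCG_dCP is a 5,488-nt firefly luciferase reporter plasmid for expression in insect cells. The record lists its backbone as unknown. It is propagated in E. coli as a high-copy plasmid through a ColE1/pUC-type origin and selected with ampicillin via the β-lactamase gene and its promoter. An f1 phage origin is also present, and short remnants of lacZα, a tetracycline resistance gene and SV40 large T antigen appear to be non-functional backbone leftovers.

The reporter unit begins with a synthetic poly(A) signal and an RNA polymerase II transcriptional pause site. These standard elements shield the reporter from read-through transcription originating in the backbone. Next comes the synthetic insert, 530_S2-1-CGCG_dCP, introduced by Gateway cloning and flanked by attB1 and attB2 sites. Within this roughly 500-bp segment, the annotation detects two single UAS-type Gal4 binding motifs in opposite orientations, which would allow Gal4 DNA-binding-domain fusion proteins to be tethered there. The record does not otherwise describe the composition of the insert.

Downstream, the catalogue entry names the Drosophila synthetic core promoter (DSCP) as the promoter, although it is not annotated in the feature table. It would lie in the gap between attB2 and the enhanced luc+ luciferase coding sequence, which is followed by an SV40 poly(A) signal. The separate 790-bp GenBank record covers only the attB-flanked insert region plus a Kozak sequence. The stated purpose is simply a luciferase reporter. The layout fits measuring how the cloned regulatory context, and factors recruited to it, affect transcription from the core promoter.
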