Addgene plasmid #71154: pSGE_530_S2-1-CGCG_dCP
Purpose: Luciferase reporter
Depositing lab: Alexander Stark. Depositing organization: Research Institute of Molecular Pathology (IMP). Publication: Transcriptional regulators form diverse groups with context-dependent regulatory functions. Stampfel G, Kazmar T, Frank O, Wienerroither S, Reiter F, Stark A. Nature. 2015 Nov 9. doi: 10.1038/nature15545. PubMed 26550828.
Backbone
  Vector backbone: unknown
  Vector type: Insect Expression, Luciferase
Growth in bacteria
  Bacterial resistance: Ampicillin, 100 μg/mL
  Growth temperature: 37°C
  Growth strain: DH5alpha
  Copy number: High Copy
Gene/Insert
  Gene/Insert name: 530_S2-1-CGCG_dCP
  Species: Synthetic
  Promoter: DSCP Drosophila synthetic core promoter
  Tag / fusion protein: luciferase (C terminal on backbone)
  Cloning method: Gateway Cloning
  Sequencing primers: 5′ RVprimer3; 3′ LucNRev
Terms and licenses: Academic/Nonprofit Terms; Industry Terms: Not Available to Industry
How to cite: pSGE_530_S2-1-CGCG_dCP was a gift from Alexander Stark (Addgene plasmid # 71154 ; http://n2t.net/addgene:71154 ; RRID:Addgene_71154)
