LOCUS       Exported 790 bp ds-DNA linear SYN 26-JUN-2021
DEFINITION  Luciferase reporter.
ACCESSION   .
VERSION     .
KEYWORDS    pSGE_530_S2-1-CGCG_dCP
SOURCE      synthetic DNA construct
  ORGANISM  synthetic DNA construct
REFERENCE   1 (bases 1 to 790)
  AUTHORS   Stampfel G, Kazmar T, Frank O, Wienerroither S, Reiter F, Stark A
  TITLE     Transcriptional regulators form diverse groups with
            context-dependent regulatory functions.
  JOURNAL   Nature. 2015 Nov 9. doi: 10.1038/nature15545.
  PUBMED    26550828
REFERENCE   2 (bases 1 to 790)
  AUTHORS   .
  TITLE     Direct Submission
  JOURNAL   Exported Jun 26, 2021 from SnapGene Server 1.1.58
            http://www.snapgene.com
FEATURES             Location/Qualifiers
     source          1..790
                     /organism="synthetic DNA construct"
                     /mol_type="other DNA"
     protein_bind    21..45
                     /gene="mutant version of attB"
                     /label=attB1
                     /bound_moiety="BP Clonase(TM)"
                     /note="recombination site for the Gateway(R) BP reaction"
     protein_bind    complement(551..575)
                     /gene="mutant version of attB"
                     /label=attB2
                     /bound_moiety="BP Clonase(TM)"
                     /note="recombination site for the Gateway(R) BP reaction"
     regulatory      766..775
                     /regulatory_class="other"
                     /note="vertebrate consensus sequence for strong initiation
                     of translation (Kozak, 1987)"
ORIGIN
        1 tttctctatc gataggtacc acaagtttgt acaaaaaagc aggctccgaa ttcgcccttt
       61 gcacaatttc tgtgaagtga cagccactga gaaatagtgt caagtagctc tcgtccgcta
      121 atatcaattt agacgatata catacggcca gatctggcac gcagtctgca ttcccaatga
      181 tgcgggatgg atttggattg tggggcggaa tctctaagtg cgataagatg cggagaatta
      241 ctcggaggac agtactccgt ggctccgttt tgttaaatat actatgtgtg tatgtgcgta
      301 gtacagcgac ttgtacggag tacataaaca tatgcatatc tgcggtttag ttgtcgacat
      361 tatcttttgt tcgtcgtttg aaaaatgtgt gtagttgttg gggtacggag tactgtcctc
      421 cgagattgcc gggctacagg gtgctttgag tctttgtttt tggatttcgt tttcgatgtt
      481 tagctacgaa agccaagcgt tgtgctattt tcgaattttg tattttataa cccgggcaag
      541 ggcgaattcg acccagcttt cttgtacaaa gtggtagatc tgcgatcgag ctcgcccggg
      601 gatcgagcgc agcggtataa aagggcgcgg ggtggctgag agcatcagtt gtgaatgaat
      661 gttcgagccg agcagacgtg ccgctgcctt cgttaatatc ctttgaataa gccaactttg
      721 aatcacaaga cgcataccaa acggcattcc ggtactgttg gtaaagccac catggaagac
      781 gccaaaaaca
//
