>Addgene plasmid #71154 | pSGE_530_S2-1-CGCG_dCP | addgene partial sequence | sequence record 129025 | LucNRev 5'-CCTTATGCAGTTGCTCTCC-3'
GGCGCCGGGCCTTTCTTTATGTTTTTGGCGTCTTCCATGGTGGCTTTACCAACAGTACCGGAATGCCGTT
TGGTATGCGTCTTGTGATTCAAAGTTGGCTTATTCAAAGGATATTAACGAAGGCAGCGGCACGTCTGCTC
GGCTCGAACATTCATTCACAACTGATGCTCTCAGCCACCCCGCGCCCTTTTATACCGCTGCGCTCGATCC
CCGGGCGAGCTCGATCGCAGATCTACCACTTTGTACAAGAAAGCTGGGTCGAATTCGCCCTTGCCCGGGT
TATAAAATACAAAATTCGAAAATAGCACAACGCTTGGCTTTCGTAGCTAAACATCGAAAACGAAATCCAA
AAACAAAGACTCAAAGCACCCTGTAGCCCGGCAATCTCGGAGGACAGTACTCCGTACCCCAACAACTACA
CACATTTTTCAAACGACGAACAAAAGATAATGTCGACAACTAAACCGCAGATATGCATATGTTTATGTAC
TCCGTACAAGTCGCTGTACTACGCACATACACACATAGTATATTTAACAAAACGGAGCCACGGAGTACTG
TCCTCCGAGTAATTCTCCGCATCTTATCGCACTTAGAGATTCCGCCCCACAATCCAAATCCATCCCGCAT
CATTGGGAATGCAGACTGCGTGCCAGATCTGGCCGTATGTATATCGTCTAAATTGATATTAGCGGACGAG
AGCTACTTGACACTATTTCTCAGTGGCTGTCACTTCACAGAAATTGTGCAAAGGGCGAATTCGGAGCCTG
CTTTTTTGTACAAACTTGTGGTACCTATCGATAGAGAAATGTTCTGGCACCTGCACTTGCACT
